Addgene plasmid #172068: pBS-KS-attB1-2-PT-SA-SD-1-GFP11
Purpose: Protein trap plasmid for inserting GFP11 into a phase 1 coding intron
Depositing lab: Daichi Kamiyama. Depositing organization: University of Georgia. Publication: Cell-type-specific, multicolor labeling of endogenous proteins with split fluorescent protein tags in Drosophila. Kamiyama R, Banzai K, Liu P, Marar A, Tamura R, Jiang F, Fitch MA, Xie J, Kamiyama D. Proc Natl Acad Sci U S A. 2021 Jun 8;118(23). pii: 2024690118. doi: 10.1073/pnas.2024690118. PubMed 34074768.
Backbone
  Vector backbone: pBS-KS-attB1-2-PT-SA-SD-1
  Backbone manufacturer: Yuh-Nung Jan
  Backbone size w/o insert (bp): 3394
  Total vector size (bp): 3484
  Vector type: Insect Expression
Growth in bacteria
  Bacterial resistance: Ampicillin, 100 μg/mL
  Growth temperature: 37°C
  Growth strain: DH5alpha
  Copy number: High Copy
Gene/Insert
  Gene/Insert name: GFP11x7
  Species: D. melanogaster (fly)
  Cloning method: Ligation Independent Cloning
  Sequencing primers: 5′ GTAAAACGACGGCCAG; 3′ GGAAACAGCTATGACCATG
Terms and licenses: Academic/Nonprofit Terms; Industry Terms: Not Available to Industry
How to cite: pBS-KS-attB1-2-PT-SA-SD-1-GFP11 was a gift from Daichi Kamiyama (Addgene plasmid # 172068 ; http://n2t.net/addgene:172068 ; RRID:Addgene_172068)
