[The description below was written by a language model from this plasmid's Addgene catalogue record and pLannotate feature annotations shown in this document.]
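Description:
pBS-KS-attB1-2-PT-SA-SD-1-GFP11 is a small (about 3.5 kb) pBluescript KS-derived donor plasmid used for protein trapping in Drosophila melanogaster. It is catalogued as an insect expression vector, although it carries no annotated eukaryotic promoter of its own. It is maintained in E. coli at high copy through a ColE1/pUC-type origin and selected with ampicillin via the β-lactamase gene and its native promoter. The backbone also retains the usual pBluescript elements: an f1 phage origin, a lacZα fragment, the lac promoter/operator region, and flanking T7 and T3 promoters.

The functional payload lies between two φC31 integrase attB sites in inverted orientation, an arrangement designed for recombinase-mediated cassette exchange with a genomic landing element flanked by matching attP sites, such as a transposon insertion sitting in an intron. As the name indicates, the cassette is a protein trap (PT) in which a splice acceptor (SA) and splice donor (SD) bracket the tag, so that once placed in a coding intron it is spliced into the host mRNA as an artificial exon. This version is framed for phase 1 introns. The splice sites themselves are not annotated in the feature table. The tag is GFP11, the eleventh β-strand of superfolder GFP, which fluoresces only when complemented by the separately expressed GFP(1-10) fragment. The catalogue lists the insert as GFP11x7, but the feature table annotates a single 48-nt GFP11 unit, and the roughly 90 bp difference between backbone and total size also fits a single copy better than seven, so the copy number is inconsistent in the record.

The construct is intended for tagging endogenous fly proteins at their native loci, with cell-type-specific labeling achieved by restricting where GFP(1-10) is expressed.
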