Features (pLannotate 1.2.2; 14 found; start..end, strand, type, name):
    254..842     -  rep_origin     ori: high-copy-number ColE1/pMB1/pBR322/pUC origin of replication
   1013..1873    -  CDS            AmpR: β-lactamase; bla; confers resistance to ampicillin, carbenicillin, and related antibiotics
   1874..1978    -  promoter       AmpR promoter: bla
   2031..2459    -  rep_origin     f1 ori (sequence partly withheld): f1 bacteriophage origin of replication; arrow indicates direction of (+) strand synthesis
   2464..2619    -  CDS            lacZα (fragment): LacZα fragment of β-galactosidase; lacZ fragment
   2627..2645    +  promoter       T7 promoter: promoter for bacteriophage T7 RNA polymerase
   2681..2750    +  protein_bind   attB: attB site for the φC31 integrase (Groth et al., 2000) phage φC31 integrase
   2922..2969    +  CDS            GFP11: 11th β-strand of superfolder GFP associates with GFP(1-10), consisting of the first 10 β-strands, to reconstitute fluorescent GFP (Cabantous et al., 2005; Kamiyama et al., 2016)
   3188..3257    -  protein_bind   attB: attB site for the φC31 integrase (Groth et al., 2000) phage φC31 integrase
   3297..3315    -  promoter       T3 promoter: promoter for bacteriophage T3 RNA polymerase
   3360..3376    -  protein_bind   lac operator: The lac repressor binds to the lac operator to inhibit transcription in E. coli. This inhibition can be relieved by adding lactose or isopropyl-β-D-thiogalactopyranoside (IPTG). lac repressor encoded by lacI
   3384..3414    -  promoter       lac promoter: promoter for the E. coli lac operon
   3429..3450    -  protein_bind   CAP binding site: CAP binding activates transcription in the presence of cAMP. E. coli catabolite activator protein
   3463..71      -  CDS            lacI (fragment) (across the origin): lac repressor; lacI; The lac repressor binds to the lac operator to inhibit transcription in E. coli. This inhibition can be relieved by adding lactose or isopropyl-β-D-thiogalactopyranoside (IPTG).
>Addgene plasmid #172068 | pBS-KS-attB1-2-PT-SA-SD-1-GFP11 | addgene full sequence | sequence record 337895 | Addgene NGS Result
GAAACCTGTCGTGCCAGCTGCATTAATGAATCGGCCAACGCGCGGGGAGAGGCGGTTTGCGTATTGGGCG
CTCTTCCGCTTCCTCGCTCACTGACTCGCTGCGCTCGGTCGTTCGGCTGCGGCGAGCGGTATCAGCTCAC
TCAAAGGCGGTAATACGGTTATCCACAGAATCAGGGGATAACGCAGGAAAGAACATGTGAGCAAAAGGCC
AGCAAAAGGCCAGGAACCGTAAAAAGGCCGCGTTGCTGGCGTTTTTCCATAGGCTCCGCCCCCCTGACGA
GCATCACAAAAATCGACGCTCAAGTCAGAGGTGGCGAAACCCGACAGGACTATAAAGATACCAGGCGTTT
CCCCCTGGAAGCTCCCTCGTGCGCTCTCCTGTTCCGACCCTGCCGCTTACCGGATACCTGTCCGCCTTTC
TCCCTTCGGGAAGCGTGGCGCTTTCTCATAGCTCACGCTGTAGGTATCTCAGTTCGGTGTAGGTCGTTCG
CTCCAAGCTGGGCTGTGTGCACGAACCCCCCGTTCAGCCCGACCGCTGCGCCTTATCCGGTAACTATCGT
CTTGAGTCCAACCCGGTAAGACACGACTTATCGCCACTGGCAGCAGCCACTGGTAACAGGATTAGCAGAG
CGAGGTATGTAGGCGGTGCTACAGAGTTCTTGAAGTGGTGGCCTAACTACGGCTACACTAGAAGAACAGT
ATTTGGTATCTGCGCTCTGCTGAAGCCAGTTACCTTCGGAAAAAGAGTTGGTAGCTCTTGATCCGGCAAA
CAAACCACCGCTGGTAGCGGTGGTTTTTTTGTTTGCAAGCAGCAGATTACGCGCAGAAAAAAAGGATCTC
AAGAAGATCCTTTGATCTTTTCTACGGGGTCTGACGCTCAGTGGAACGAAAACTCACGTTAAGGGATTTT
GGTCATGAGATTATCAAAAAGGATCTTCACCTAGATCCTTTTAAATTAAAAATGAAGTTTTAAATCAATC
TAAAGTATATATGAGTAAACTTGGTCTGACAGTTACCAATGCTTAATCAGTGAGGCACCTATCTCAGCGA
TCTGTCTATTTCGTTCATCCATAGTTGCCTGACTCCCCGTCGTGTAGATAACTACGATACGGGAGGGCTT
ACCATCTGGCCCCAGTGCTGCAATGATACCGCGAGACCCACGCTCACCGGCTCCAGATTTATCAGCAATA
AACCAGCCAGCCGGAAGGGCCGAGCGCAGAAGTGGTCCTGCAACTTTATCCGCCTCCATCCAGTCTATTA
ATTGTTGCCGGGAAGCTAGAGTAAGTAGTTCGCCAGTTAATAGTTTGCGCAACGTTGTTGCCATTGCTAC
AGGCATCGTGGTGTCACGCTCGTCGTTTGGTATGGCTTCATTCAGCTCCGGTTCCCAACGATCAAGGCGA
GTTACATGATCCCCCATGTTGTGCAAAAAAGCGGTTAGCTCCTTCGGTCCTCCGATCGTTGTCAGAAGTA
AGTTGGCCGCAGTGTTATCACTCATGGTTATGGCAGCACTGCATAATTCTCTTACTGTCATGCCATCCGT
AAGATGCTTTTCTGTGACTGGTGAGTACTCAACCAAGTCATTCTGAGAATAGTGTATGCGGCGACCGAGT
TGCTCTTGCCCGGCGTCAATACGGGATAATACCGCGCCACATAGCAGAACTTTAAAAGTGCTCATCATTG
GAAAACGTTCTTCGGGGCGAAAACTCTCAAGGATCTTACCGCTGTTGAGATCCAGTTCGATGTAACCCAC
TCGTGCACCCAACTGATCTTCAGCATCTTTTACTTTCACCAGCGTTTCTGGGTGAGCAAAAACAGGAAGG
CAAAATGCCGCAAAAAAGGGAATAAGGGCGACACGGAAATGTTGAATACTCATACTCTTCCTTTTTCAAT
ATTATTGAAGCATTTATCAGGGTTATTGTCTCATGAGCGGATACATATTTGAATGTATTTAGAAAAATAA
ACAAATAGGGGTTCCGCGCACATTTCCCCGAAAAGTGCCACCTAAATTGTAAGCGTTAATATTTTGTTAA
AATTCGCGTTAAATTTTTGTTAAATCAGCTCATTTTTTAACCAATAGGCCGAAATCGGCAAAATCCCTTA
TAAATCAAAAGAATAGACCGAGATAGGGT
[37 nt withheld, positions 2130-2166]
AAAGAACGTGGACTCCAACGTCAAAGG
[49 nt withheld, positions 2194-2242]
T
[91 nt withheld, positions 2244-2334]
G
[124 nt withheld, positions 2336-2459]
CCCATTCGCCATTCAGGCTGCGCAACTGTTGGGAAGGGCGATCGGTGCGGGCCTCTTCGCTATTACGCCA
GCTGGCGAAAGGGGGATGTGCTGCAAGGCGATTAAGTTGGGTAACGCCAGGGTTTTCCCAGTCACGACGT
TGTAAAACGACGGCCAGTGAGCGCGCGTAATACGACTCACTATAGGGCGAATTGGAGCTCGCTAGCGATG
TAGGTCACGGTCTCGAAGCCGCGGTGCGGGTGCCAGGGCGTGCCCTTGGGCTCCCCGGGCGCGTACTCCA
CCTCACCCATCTGGTCCATCATGATGGTCGACTCTAGAAGTCGATCCAACATGGCGACTTGTCCCATCCC
CGGCATGTTTAAATATACTAATTATTCTTGAACTAATTTTAATCAACCGATTTATCTCTCTTCCGCAGGT
GGCGGAGGTTCCGGTGGAAGCGGAGGTAGCGGCGGATCCATGCGTGACCACATGGTCCTTCATGAGTATG
TAAATGCTGCTGGGATTACAGGTGGCGGCGGAAGTGGAGGTGGAGGCTCGGGCGGATCCGGAGGTAGCGG
TGGAAGCGGAGGTTCCGGAGGTAAGTTATTGAACAATGGCATCAAATGCCTTCATCATCACTACCCTTTA
GCCCTTAAGACCCCACAATGACCTTACCCACTCAGAGAAAAAAGTAAATATGAAAGCCCATTTGAACTTC
TAAGCTTGTCGACCATCATGATGGACCAGATGGGTGAGGTGGAGTACGCGCCCGGGGAGCCCAAGGGCAC
GCCCTGGCACCCGCACCGCGGCTTCGAGACCGTGACCTACATCATGCATGGTACCCAGCTTTTGTTCCCT
TTAGTGAGGGTTAATTGCGCGCTTGGCGTAATCATGGTCATAGCTGTTTCCTGTGTGAAATTGTTATCCG
CTCACAATTCCACACAACATACGAGCCGGGAGCATAAAGTGTAAAGCCTGGGGTGCCTAATGAGTGAGCT
AACTCACATTAATTGCGTTGCGCTCACTGCCCGCTTTCCAGTCGG
